>Addgene plasmid #132269 | pDONR221_MFSD2B | addgene full sequence | sequence record 263655 | Addgene NGS Result
CTTTCCTGCGTTATCCCCTGATTCTGTGGATAACCGTATTACCGCCTTTGAGTGAGCTGATACCGCTCGC
CGCAGCCGAACGACCGAGCGCAGCGAGTCAGTGAGCGAGGAAGCGGAAGAGCGCCCAATACGCAAACCGC
CTCTCCCCGCGCGTTGGCCGATTCATTAATGCAGCTGGCACGACAGGTTTCCCGACTGGAAAGCGGGCAG
TGAGCGCAACGCAATTAATACGCGTACCGCTAGCCAGGAAGAGTTTGTAGAAACGCAAAAAGGCCATCCG
TCAGGATGGCCTTCTGCTTAGTTTGATGCCTGGCAGTTTATGGCGGGCGTCCTGCCCGCCACCCTCCGGG
CCGTTGCTTCACAACGTTCAAATCCGCTCCCGGCGGATTTGTCCTACTCAGGAGAGCGTTCACCGACAAA
CAACAGATAAAACGAAAGGCCCAGTCTTCCGACTGAGCCTTTCGTTTTATTTGATGCCTGGCAGTTCCCT
ACTCTCGCGTTAACGCTAGCATGGATGTTTTCCCAGTCACGACGTTGTAAAACGACGGCCAGTCTTAAGC
TCGGGCCCCAAATAATGATTTTATTTTGACTGATAGTGACCTGTTCGTTGCAACACATTGATGAGCAATG
CTTTTTTATAATGCCAACTTTGTACAAAAAAGCAGGCTCCACCATGGCAGCACCACCTGCACCTGCAGCA
AAGGGCTCTCCCCAGCCTGAGCCACACGCCCCCGAGCCTGGCCCAGGCAGCGCCAAGAGGGGAAGGGAGG
ACTCTAGGGCAGGCCGGCTGAGCTTCTGCACCAAGGTGTGCTACGGCATCGGCGGCGTGCCAAACCAGAT
CGCCAGCTCCGCCACAGCCTTCTATCTGCAGCTGTTTCTGCTGGACATCGCACAGATCCCAGCAGCACAG
GTGTCCCTGGTGCTGTTCGGAGGCAAGGTGTCTGGAGCAGCAGCAGATCCTGTGGCAGGCTTCTTTATCA
ATAGATCCCAGAGGACCGGCTCTGGCAGACTGATGCCATGGGTGCTGGGCTGCACACCCTTTATCGCCCT
GGCCTACTTCTTTCTGTGGTTCCTGCCACCCTTTACCTCTCTGAGGGGCCTGTGGTACACCACATTCTAT
TGCCTGTTTCAGGCCCTGGCCACCTTCTTTCAGGTGCCCTACACCGCCCTGACAATGCTGCTGACACCCT
GTCCTAGAGAGAGGGATTCCGCCACCGCCTATCGGATGACAGTGGAGATGGCAGGCACCCTGATGGGAGC
AACAGTGCACGGACTGATCGTGAGCGGAGCACACAGGCCTCACAGGTGCGAGGCCACCGCCACACCAGGA
CCAGTGACCGTGTCCCCAAACGCAGCACACCTGTACTGTATCGCAGCAGCCGTGGTGGTGGTGACATATC
CCGTGTGCATCAGCCTGCTGTGCCTGGGAGTGAAGGAGAGGCCTGACCCAAGCGCCCCTGCATCCGGCCC
AGGCCTGTCCTTCCTGGCAGGACTGTCTCTGACCACAAGGCACCCTCCATACCTGAAGCTGGTCATCAGC
TTCCTGTTTATCTCCGCCGCCGTGCAGGTGGAGCAGAGCTATCTGGTGCTGTTTTGTACCCACGCCTCCC
AGCTGCACGATCACGTGCAGGGCCTGGTGCTGACCGTGCTGGTGTCTGCCGTGCTGAGCACACCACTGTG
GGAGTGGGTGCTGCAGCGGTTCGGCAAGAAGACCTCCGCCTTCGGCATCTTTGCCATGGTGCCCTTTGCC
ATCCTGCTGGCAGCAGTGCCAACAGCACCTGTGGCATACGTGGTGGCCTTCGTGTCTGGCGTGAGCATCG
CCGTGAGCCTGCTGCTGCCCTGGTCCATGCTGCCTGACGTGGTGGACGATTTCCAGCTGCAGCACAGGCA
CGGACCAGGACTGGAGACCATCTTTTACTCTAGCTACGTGTTCTTCACAAAGCTGTCCGGAGCATGCGCA
CTGGGAATCTCCACCCTGTCTCTGGAGTTTTCTGGCTACAAGGCAGGCGTGTGCAAGCAGGCAGAGGAGG
TGGTGGTGACCCTGAAGGTGCTGATCGGCGCCGTGCCTACATGCATGATCCTGGCCGGCCTGTGCATCCT
GATGGTGGGCTCTACCCCAAAGACACCCAGCAGAGATGCCTCCTCTAGGCTGAGCCTGCGGAGAAGGACC
AGCTATTCCCTGGCCGACCCAGCTTTCTTGTACAAAGTTGGCATTATAAGAAAGCATTGCTTATCAATTT
GTTGCAACGAACAGGTCACTATCAGTCAAAATAAAATCATTATTTGCCATCCAGCTGATATCCCCTATAG
TGAGTCGTATTACATGGTCATAGCTGTTTCCTGGCAGCTCTGGCCCGTGTCTCAAAATCTCTGATGTTAC
ATTGCACAAGATAAAAATATATCATCATGAACAATAAAACTGTCTGCTTACATAAACAGTAATACAAGGG
GTGTTATGAGCCATATTCAACGGGAAACGTCGAGGCCGCGATTAAATTCCAACATGGATGCTGATTTATA
TGGGTATAAATGGGCTCGCGATAATGTCGGGCAATCAGGTGCGACAATCTATCGCTTGTATGGGAAGCCC
GATGCGCCAGAGTTGTTTCTGAAACATGGCAAAGGTAGCGTTGCCAATGATGTTACAGATGAGATGGTCA
GACTAAACTGGCTGACGGAATTTATGCCTCTTCCGACCATCAAGCATTTTATCCGTACTCCTGATGATGC
ATGGTTACTCACCACTGCGATCCCCGGAAAAACAGCATTCCAGGTATTAGAAGAATATCCTGATTCAGGT
GAAAATATTGTTGATGCGCTGGCAGTGTTCCTGCGCCGGTTGCATTCGATTCCTGTTTGTAATTGTCCTT
TTAACAGCGATCGCGTATTTCGTCTCGCTCAGGCGCAATCACGAATGAATAACGGTTTGGTTGATGCGAG
TGATTTTGATGACGAGCGTAATGGCTGGCCTGTTGAACAAGTCTGGAAAGAAATGCATAAACTTTTGCCA
TTCTCACCGGATTCAGTCGTCACTCATGGTGATTTCTCACTTGATAACCTTATTTTTGACGAGGGGAAAT
TAATAGGTTGTATTGATGTTGGACGAGTCGGAATCGCAGACCGATACCAGGATCTTGCCATCCTATGGAA
CTGCCTCGGTGAGTTTTCTCCTTCATTACAGAAACGGCTTTTTCAAAAATATGGTATTGATAATCCTGAT
ATGAATAAATTGCAGTTTCATTTGATGCTCGATGAGTTTTTCTAATCAGAATTGGTTAATTGGTTGTAAC
ACTGGCAGAGCATTACGCTGACTTGACGGGACGGCGCAAGCTCATGACCAAAATCCCTTAACGTGAGTTA
CGCGTCGTTCCACTGAGCGTCAGACCCCGTAGAAAAGATCAAAGGATCTTCTTGAGATCCTTTTTTTCTG
CGCGTAATCTGCTGCTTGCAAACAAAAAAACCACCGCTACCAGCGGTGGTTTGTTTGCCGGATCAAGAGC
TACCAACTCTTTTTCCGAAGGTAACTGGCTTCAGCAGAGCGCAGATACCAAATACTGTTCTTCTAGTGTA
GCCGTAGTTAGGCCACCACTTCAAGAACTCTGTAGCACCGCCTACATACCTCGCTCTGCTAATCCTGTTA
CCAGTGGCTGCTGCCAGTGGCGATAAGTCGTGTCTTACCGGGTTGGACTCAAGACGATAGTTACCGGATA
AGGCGCAGCGGTCGGGCTGAACGGGGGGTTCGTGCACACAGCCCAGCTTGGAGCGAACGACCTACACCGA
ACTGAGATACCTACAGCGTGAGCTATGAGAAAGCGCCACGCTTCCCGAAGGGAGAAAGGCGGACAGGTAT
CCGGTAAGCGGCAGGGTCGGAACAGGAGAGCGCACGAGGGAGCTTCCAGGGGGAAACGCCTGGTATCTTT
ATAGTCCTGTCGGGTTTCGCCACCTCTGACTTGAGCGTCGATTTTTGTGATGCTCGTCAGGGGGGCGGAG
CCTATGGAAAAACGCCAGCAACGCGGCCTTTTTACGGTTCCTGGCCTTTTGCTGGCCTTTTGCTCACATG
TT
Features (pLannotate 1.2.2; 10 found; start..end, strand, type, name):
    121..213     +  CDS            lacI (fragment): lac repressor; lacI; The lac repressor binds to the lac operator to inhibit transcription in E. coli. This inhibition can be relieved by adding lactose or isopropyl-β-D-thiogalactopyranoside (IPTG).
    268..295     -  terminator     rrnB T2 terminator: transcription terminator T2 from the E. coli rrnB gene
    427..470     +  terminator     rrnB T1 terminator: Escherichia coli rrnB; transcription terminator T1 from the E. coli rrnB gene
    517..553     -  CDS            lacZα (fragment): LacZα fragment of β-galactosidase; lacZ fragment
    569..668     +  protein_bind   attL1: mutant version of attL; recombination site for the Gateway® LR reaction LR Clonase™
    674..2185    +  CDS            MFSD2B: MFS2B_HUMAN - Experimental evidence at protein level: Swiss-Prot protein existence level 1. Cation-dependent lipid transporter that specifically mediates export of sphingosine-1-phosphate in red blood cells and platelets (PubMed:29045386). Sphingosine-1-phosphate is a signaling sphingolipid and its export from red blood cells into in the plasma is required for red blood cell morphology (By similarity). Does not transport lysophosphatidylcholine (LPC) (By similarity). From Homo sapiens (Human).
   2187..2286    -  protein_bind   attL2: mutant version of attL; recombination site for the Gateway® LR reaction LR Clonase™
   2304..2322    -  promoter       T7 promoter: promoter for bacteriophage T7 RNA polymerase
   2456..3265    +  CDS            KanR: aminoglycoside phosphotransferase; aph(3')-Ia; confers resistance to kanamycin in bacteria or G418 (Geneticin®) in eukaryotes
   3412..4000    +  rep_origin     ori: high-copy-number ColE1/pMB1/pBR322/pUC origin of replication
