[The description below was written by a language model from this plasmid's Addgene catalogue record and pLannotate feature annotations shown in this document.]
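Description:
pDONR221_MFSD2B is a Gateway entry clone built on the pDONR221 backbone, carrying a codon-optimized open reading frame for human MFSD2B. The sequenced plasmid is about 4.1 kb and is maintained in E. coli at high copy through a ColE1/pUC-type origin, with selection by a kanamycin resistance gene (aminoglycoside phosphotransferase). Although the catalogue lists the vector type as mammalian expression, the feature table shows no eukaryotic promoter or polyadenylation signal. The plasmid is a shuttle for the ORF rather than an expression construct in its own right.

The 1,512 bp MFSD2B coding sequence sits between attL1 and attL2 recombination sites, so an LR Clonase reaction can transfer it directionally into any attR-containing destination vector, which then supplies the promoter, tags and selection markers. MFSD2B is annotated as a cation-dependent lipid transporter of the major facilitator superfamily that exports sphingosine-1-phosphate from red blood cells and platelets. Upstream of the cassette, rrnB T1 and T2 terminators shield the insert from read-through transcription originating in the backbone. A T7 promoter lies just downstream of attL2, oriented back towards the insert. The short lacI and lacZα fragments are backbone remnants with no functional role, and M13 forward and reverse priming sites are recorded for sequencing across the insert. The record does not say whether the ORF retains a stop codon, which matters for C-terminal fusions. The clone belongs to a large consortium collection of solute carrier transporter ORFs intended for subcloning into custom expression vectors for transporter research and drug discovery.
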