Addgene plasmid #132269: pDONR221_MFSD2B
Purpose: Gateway entry clone with codon-optimized ORF sequence for subcloning into custom expression vectors
Depositing lab: RESOLUTE Consortium & Giulio Superti-Furga. Depositing organization: CeMM Research Center for Molecular Medicine. Publication: The RESOLUTE consortium: unlocking SLC transporters for drug discovery. Superti-Furga G, Lackner D, Wiedmer T, Ingles-Prieto A, Barbosa B, Girardi E, Goldmann U, Gurtl B, Klavins K, Klimek C, Lindinger S, Lineiro-Retes E, Muller AC, Onstein S, Redinger G, Reil D, Sedlyarov V, Wolf G, Crawford M, Everley R, ... Steppan CM. Nat Rev Drug Discov. 2020 Jul;19(7):429-430. doi: 10.1038/d41573-020-00056-6. PubMed 32265506.
Backbone
  Vector backbone: pDONR221
  Backbone manufacturer: Thermo Fisher Scientific
  Backbone size w/o insert (bp): 2550
  Vector type: Mammalian Expression
Growth in bacteria
  Bacterial resistance: Kanamycin, 50 μg/mL
  Growth temperature: 37°C
  Growth strain: Stbl3
  Copy number: High Copy
Gene/Insert
  Gene/Insert name: MFSD2B
  Species: H. sapiens (human)
  Insert size (bp): 1512
  Entrez Gene: MFSD2B
  Cloning method: Gateway Cloning
  Sequencing primers: 5′ M13-fwd; 3′ M13-rev
Terms and licenses: Academic/Nonprofit Terms; Industry Terms
Depositor comments: For more information on the full Resolute plasmid collection, please see www.addgene.org/depositor-collections/re-solute/. Please provide your feedback on this plasmid to the RESOLUTE consortium by filling out their RESOLUTE repository feedback form: https://forms.office.com/Pages/ResponsePage.aspx?id=0e05yklzmkS7rjFGQL4N7z4feCLQvEJAmVcOCM_u885UN1JJRko0Ukg4TVQwNTZLOUxPQVJWT1NHUCQlQCN0PWcu
How to cite: pDONR221_MFSD2B was a gift from RESOLUTE Consortium & Giulio Superti-Furga (Addgene plasmid # 132269 ; http://n2t.net/addgene:132269 ; RRID:Addgene_132269)
