>Addgene plasmid #132269 | pDONR221_MFSD2B | depositor partial sequence | sequence record 253938 | Codon-optimized ORF of MFSD2B
ATGGCAGCACCACCTGCACCTGCAGCAAAGGGCTCTCCCCAGCCTGAGCCACACGCCCCCGAGCCTGGCC
CAGGCAGCGCCAAGAGGGGAAGGGAGGACTCTAGGGCAGGCCGGCTGAGCTTCTGCACCAAGGTGTGCTA
CGGCATCGGCGGCGTGCCAAACCAGATCGCCAGCTCCGCCACAGCCTTCTATCTGCAGCTGTTTCTGCTG
GACATCGCACAGATCCCAGCAGCACAGGTGTCCCTGGTGCTGTTCGGAGGCAAGGTGTCTGGAGCAGCAG
CAGATCCTGTGGCAGGCTTCTTTATCAATAGATCCCAGAGGACCGGCTCTGGCAGACTGATGCCATGGGT
GCTGGGCTGCACACCCTTTATCGCCCTGGCCTACTTCTTTCTGTGGTTCCTGCCACCCTTTACCTCTCTG
AGGGGCCTGTGGTACACCACATTCTATTGCCTGTTTCAGGCCCTGGCCACCTTCTTTCAGGTGCCCTACA
CCGCCCTGACAATGCTGCTGACACCCTGTCCTAGAGAGAGGGATTCCGCCACCGCCTATCGGATGACAGT
GGAGATGGCAGGCACCCTGATGGGAGCAACAGTGCACGGACTGATCGTGAGCGGAGCACACAGGCCTCAC
AGGTGCGAGGCCACCGCCACACCAGGACCAGTGACCGTGTCCCCAAACGCAGCACACCTGTACTGTATCG
CAGCAGCCGTGGTGGTGGTGACATATCCCGTGTGCATCAGCCTGCTGTGCCTGGGAGTGAAGGAGAGGCC
TGACCCAAGCGCCCCTGCATCCGGCCCAGGCCTGTCCTTCCTGGCAGGACTGTCTCTGACCACAAGGCAC
CCTCCATACCTGAAGCTGGTCATCAGCTTCCTGTTTATCTCCGCCGCCGTGCAGGTGGAGCAGAGCTATC
TGGTGCTGTTTTGTACCCACGCCTCCCAGCTGCACGATCACGTGCAGGGCCTGGTGCTGACCGTGCTGGT
GTCTGCCGTGCTGAGCACACCACTGTGGGAGTGGGTGCTGCAGCGGTTCGGCAAGAAGACCTCCGCCTTC
GGCATCTTTGCCATGGTGCCCTTTGCCATCCTGCTGGCAGCAGTGCCAACAGCACCTGTGGCATACGTGG
TGGCCTTCGTGTCTGGCGTGAGCATCGCCGTGAGCCTGCTGCTGCCCTGGTCCATGCTGCCTGACGTGGT
GGACGATTTCCAGCTGCAGCACAGGCACGGACCAGGACTGGAGACCATCTTTTACTCTAGCTACGTGTTC
TTCACAAAGCTGTCCGGAGCATGCGCACTGGGAATCTCCACCCTGTCTCTGGAGTTTTCTGGCTACAAGG
CAGGCGTGTGCAAGCAGGCAGAGGAGGTGGTGGTGACCCTGAAGGTGCTGATCGGCGCCGTGCCTACATG
CATGATCCTGGCCGGCCTGTGCATCCTGATGGTGGGCTCTACCCCAAAGACACCCAGCAGAGATGCCTCC
TCTAGGCTGAGCCTGCGGAGAAGGACCAGCTATTCCCTGGCC
